Addgene plasmid #73297: pGolt-mCherry / pGolt3-mCherry
Purpose: Visualization of Dendritic Golgi Satellite
Depositing lab: Michael Kreutz. Publication: A Dendritic Golgi Satellite between ERGIC and Retromer. Mikhaylova M, Bera S, Kobler O, Frischknecht R, Kreutz MR. Cell Rep. 2015 Dec 30. pii: S2211-1247(15)01437-0. doi: 10.1016/j.celrep.2015.12.024. PubMed 26748700.
Backbone
  Vector backbone: pmCherryN1
  Backbone manufacturer: Clontech
  Backbone size w/o insert (bp): 4773
  Total vector size (bp): 4896
  Modifications to backbone: This plasmid contains the multiple cloning site (MCS) of pmCherry-N1 vector.
  Vector type: Mammalian Expression
  Selectable markers: Neomycin (select with G418)
Growth in bacteria
  Bacterial resistance: Kanamycin, 50 μg/mL
  Growth temperature: 37°C
  Growth strain: DH5alpha
  Growth instructions: XL10-Gold Ultracompetent cells should be used for multiplication of plasmid.
  Copy number: High Copy
Gene/Insert 1
  Gene/Insert name: ER export signal of Scap (alt name: SREBF chaperone (Scap))
  Species: Cricetulus griseus (Chinese hamster)
  Insert size (bp): 36
  GenBank ID: NM_001244036 NP_001230965
  Promoter: CMV immediate early promoter
  Tag / fusion protein: mCherry (N terminal on insert)
  Cloning method: Restriction Enzyme; 5′ cloning site BspEI (not destroyed); 3′ cloning site BspEI (destroyed during cloning)
  Sequencing primers: 5′ Forward primer for pEGFPN1 or pmCherryN1; 3′ Reverse primer for pmCherryN
Gene/Insert 2
  Gene/Insert name: ER export signal of Scap (alt name: SREBF chaperone (Scap))
  Species: Cricetulus griseus (Chinese hamster)
  Insert size (bp): 36
  GenBank ID: NM_001244036 NP_001230965
  Promoter: CMV immediate early promoter
  Tag / fusion protein: ER export (N terminal on insert)
  Cloning method: Restriction Enzyme; 5′ cloning site BspEI (destroyed during cloning); 3′ cloning site BspEI (destroyed during cloning)
  Sequencing primers: 5′ Forward primer for pEGFPN1 or pmCherryN1; 3′ Reverse primer for pmCherryN
Gene/Insert 3
  Gene/Insert name: TMD (trans-membrane domain) of Calneuron-2 (alt name: calcium binding protein 7 (Cabp7)/C-terminal region of Calneuron-2)
  Species: R. norvegicus (rat)
  Insert size (bp): 87
  GenBank ID: NM_001007730 NP_001007731
  Entrez Gene: Cabp7 (a.k.a. rCaBP7)
  Promoter: CMV immediate early promoter
  Tag / fusion protein: ER export (N terminal on insert)
  Cloning method: Restriction Enzyme; 5′ cloning site BspEI (destroyed during cloning); 3′ cloning site NotI (not destroyed)
  Sequencing primers: 5′ Forward primer for pEGFPN1 or pmCherryN1; 3′ Reverse primer for pmCherryN
Terms and licenses: Academic/Nonprofit Terms; Industry Terms: Not Available to Industry
How to cite: pGolt-mCherry / pGolt3-mCherry was a gift from Michael Kreutz (Addgene plasmid # 73297 ; http://n2t.net/addgene:73297 ; RRID:Addgene_73297)
