[The description below was written by a language model from this plasmid's Addgene catalogue record and pLannotate feature annotations shown in this document.]
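Description:
pGolt-mCherry (also called pGolt3-mCherry) is a mammalian expression plasmid of about 4.9 kb built on the Clontech pmCherry-N1 backbone and designed to label dendritic Golgi satellites in live or fixed cells. It is maintained in E. coli at high copy through a ColE1/pUC-type origin. A single NeoR/KanR (aminoglycoside phosphotransferase) gene provides both markers: a bacterial bla-type promoter drives it for kanamycin selection in bacteria, and the SV40 enhancer/early promoter drives it for G418 selection in mammalian cells, with an HSV TK polyadenylation signal downstream. An f1 origin is also present. The short ble, bGH poly(A) and SV40 large T antigen matches in the feature table are small fragments, most likely backbone remnants or incidental hits rather than functional parts.

The payload is a compact synthetic fusion protein expressed from the human CMV immediate early enhancer and promoter and terminated by the SV40 poly(A) signal. The original multiple cloning site is retained upstream of the mCherry coding sequence. Downstream of mCherry, the record lists two consecutive 36 bp copies of the ER export signal of Chinese hamster Scap (SREBF chaperone), followed by the 87 bp C-terminal transmembrane domain of rat Calneuron-2 (Cabp7). The annotation tool detects this last element as a CABP7 fragment, matched to the human homologue, and does not annotate the short Scap repeats, which presumably occupy the gap between mCherry and the CABP7 segment. In this design the transmembrane domain anchors the red fluorescent reporter in membranes, while the export motifs promote its exit from the ER. The resulting probe serves the stated purpose of visualizing the dendritic Golgi satellite compartment, typically by fluorescence microscopy of transfected neurons.
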