Features (pLannotate 1.2.2; 15 found; start..end, strand, type, name):
     61..364     +  enhancer       CMV enhancer: human cytomegalovirus immediate early enhancer
    365..568     +  promoter       CMV promoter: human cytomegalovirus (CMV) immediate early promoter
    591..671     +  misc_feature   MCS: multiple cloning site
    679..1386    +  CDS            mCherry: mCherry is a basic (constitutively fluorescent) red fluorescent protein published in 2004, derived from Discosoma sp.. It is reported to be a very rapidly-maturing monomer with low acid sensitivity.
   1477..1560    +  CDS            CABP7 (fragment): CABP7_HUMAN - Also known as CALN2. Experimental evidence at protein level: Swiss-Prot protein existence level 1. Negatively regulates Golgi-to-plasma membrane trafficking by interacting with PI4KB and inhibiting its activity. From Homo sapiens (Human).
   1578..1661    +  CDS            large T antigen (fragment): large T antigen from SV40 (simian virus 40)
   1684..1805    +  polyA_signal   SV40 poly(A) signal: SV40 polyadenylation signal
   1839..2267    -  rep_origin     f1 ori (sequence partly withheld): f1 bacteriophage origin of replication; arrow indicates direction of (+) strand synthesis
   2294..2398    +  promoter       AmpR promoter: bla
   2400..2757    +  promoter       SV40 promoter: SV40 enhancer and early promoter
   2792..3586    +  CDS            NeoR/KanR: aminoglycoside phosphotransferase from Tn5; aph(3')-II (or nptII); confers resistance to neomycin, kanamycin, and G418 (Geneticin®)
   3607..3759    +  CDS            ble (fragment): BLE_KLEPN - Experimental evidence at protein level: Swiss-Prot protein existence level 1. Binding protein with a strong affinity to the bleomycin family of antibiotics. Binds to CL990; an antimitotic-antibiotic compound. From Klebsiella pneumoniae.
   3818..3865    +  polyA_signal   HSV TK poly(A) signal: herpes simplex virus thymidine kinase polyadenylation signal (Cole and Stacy, 1985)
   3956..3972    -  polyA_signal   bGH poly(A) signal (fragment): bovine growth hormone polyadenylation signal
   4194..4782    +  rep_origin     ori: high-copy-number ColE1/pMB1/pBR322/pUC origin of replication
>Addgene plasmid #73297 | pGolt-mCherry / pGolt3-mCherry | addgene full sequence | sequence record 135341 | Addgene assembled full plasmid sequence
TAGTTATTAATAGTAATCAATTACGGGGTCATTAGTTCATAGCCCATATATGGAGTTCCGCGTTACATAA
CTTACGGTAAATGGCCCGCCTGGCTGACCGCCCAACGACCCCCGCCCATTGACGTCAATAATGACGTATG
TTCCCATAGTAACGCCAATAGGGACTTTCCATTGACGTCAATGGGTGGAGTATTTACGGTAAACTGCCCA
CTTGGCAGTACATCAAGTGTATCATATGCCAAGTACGCCCCCTATTGACGTCAATGACGGTAAATGGCCC
GCCTGGCATTATGCCCAGTACATGACCTTATGGGACTTTCCTACTTGGCAGTACATCTACGTATTAGTCA
TCGCTATTACCATGGTGATGCGGTTTTGGCAGTACATCAATGGGCGTGGATAGCGGTTTGACTCACGGGG
ATTTCCAAGTCTCCACCCCATTGACGTCAATGGGAGTTTGTTTTGGCACCAAAATCAACGGGACTTTCCA
AAATGTCGTAACAACTCCGCCCCATTGACGCAAATGGGCGGTAGGCGTGTACGGTGGGAGGTCTATATAA
GCAGAGCTGGTTTAGTGAACCGTCAGATCCGCTAGCGCTACCGGACTCAGATCTCGAGCTCAAGCTTCGA
ATTCTGCAGTCGACGGTACCGCGGGCCCGGGATCCACCGGTCGCCACCATGGTGAGCAAGGGCGAGGAGG
ATAACATGGCCATCATCAAGGAGTTCATGCGCTTCAAGGTGCACATGGAGGGCTCCGTGAACGGCCACGA
GTTCGAGATCGAGGGCGAGGGCGAGGGCCGCCCCTACGAGGGCACCCAGACCGCCAAGCTGAAGGTGACC
AAGGGTGGCCCCCTGCCCTTCGCCTGGGACATCCTGTCCCCTCAGTTCATGTACGGCTCCAAGGCCTACG
TGAAGCACCCCGCCGACATCCCCGACTACTTGAAGCTGTCCTTCCCCGAGGGCTTCAAGTGGGAGCGCGT
GATGAACTTCGAGGACGGCGGCGTGGTGACCGTGACCCAGGACTCCTCCCTGCAGGACGGCGAGTTCATC
TACAAGGTGAAGCTGCGCGGCACCAACTTCCCCTCCGACGGCCCCGTAATGCAGAAGAAGACCATGGGCT
GGGAGGCCTCCTCCGAGCGGATGTACCCCGAGGACGGCGCCCTGAAGGGCGAGATCAAGCAGAGGCTGAA
GCTGAAGGACGGCGGCCACTACGACGCTGAGGTCAAGACCACCTACAAGGCCAAGAAGCCCGTGCAGCTG
CCCGGCGCCTACAACGTCAACATCAAGTTGGACATCACCTCCCACAACGAGGACTACACCATCGTGGAAC
AGTACGAACGCGCCGAGGGCCGCCACTCCACCGGCGGCATGGACGAGCTGTACAAGTCCGGACTGGACGC
ACTAGAGATGCGGCGCATTGACATTTCCCCCGGACTGGACGCACTAGAGATGCGGCGCATTGACATTTCC
CCCGGAAGCCTCATCTGCGCCTTCGCCATCGCCTTCATCATCAGTGTCATGCTCATCGCGGCCAACCAGG
TGCTGCGCAGTGGCATGAAGTAGCGGCCGCGACTCTAGATCATAATCAGCCATACCACATTTGTAGAGGT
TTTACTTGCTTTAAAAAACCTCCCACACCTCCCCCTGAACCTGAAACATAAAATGAATGCAATTGTTGTT
GTTAACTTGTTTATTGCAGCTTATAATGGTTACAAATAAAGCAATAGCATCACAAATTTCACAAATAAAG
CATTTTTTTCACTGCATTCTAGTTGTGGTTTGTCCAAACTCATCAATGTATCTTAAGGCGTAAATTGTAA
GCGTTAATATTTTGTTAAAATTCGCGTTAAATTTTTGTTAAATCAGCTCATTTTTTAACCAATAGGCCGA
AATCGGCAAAATCCCTTATAAATCAAAAGAATAGACCGAGATAGGGT
[37 nt withheld, positions 1938-1974]
AAAGAACGTGGACTCCAACGTCAAAGG
[49 nt withheld, positions 2002-2050]
T
[91 nt withheld, positions 2052-2142]
G
[124 nt withheld, positions 2144-2267]
CAGGTGGCACTTTTCGGGGAAATGTGCGCGGAACCCCTATTTGTTTATTTTTCTAAATACATTCAAATAT
GTATCCGCTCATGAGACAATAACCCTGATAAATGCTTCAATAATATTGAAAAAGGAAGAGTCCTGAGGCG
GAAAGAACCAGCTGTGGAATGTGTGTCAGTTAGGGTGTGGAAAGTCCCCAGGCTCCCCAGCAGGCAGAAG
TATGCAAAGCATGCATCTCAATTAGTCAGCAACCAGGTGTGGAAAGTCCCCAGGCTCCCCAGCAGGCAGA
AGTATGCAAAGCATGCATCTCAATTAGTCAGCAACCATAGTCCCGCCCCTAACTCCGCCCATCCCGCCCC
TAACTCCGCCCAGTTCCGCCCATTCTCCGCCCCATGGCTGACTAATTTTTTTTATTTATGCAGAGGCCGA
GGCCGCCTCGGCCTCTGAGCTATTCCAGAAGTAGTGAGGAGGCTTTTTTGGAGGCCTAGGCTTTTGCAAA
GATCGATCAAGAGACAGGATGAGGATCGTTTCGCATGATTGAACAAGATGGATTGCACGCAGGTTCTCCG
GCCGCTTGGGTGGAGAGGCTATTCGGCTATGACTGGGCACAACAGACAATCGGCTGCTCTGATGCCGCCG
TGTTCCGGCTGTCAGCGCAGGGGCGCCCGGTTCTTTTTGTCAAGACCGACCTGTCCGGTGCCCTGAATGA
ACTGCAAGACGAGGCAGCGCGGCTATCGTGGCTGGCCACGACGGGCGTTCCTTGCGCAGCTGTGCTCGAC
GTTGTCACTGAAGCGGGAAGGGACTGGCTGCTATTGGGCGAAGTGCCGGGGCAGGATCTCCTGTCATCTC
ACCTTGCTCCTGCCGAGAAAGTATCCATCATGGCTGATGCAATGCGGCGGCTGCATACGCTTGATCCGGC
TACCTGCCCATTCGACCACCAAGCGAAACATCGCATCGAGCGAGCACGTACTCGGATGGAAGCCGGTCTT
GTCGATCAGGATGATCTGGACGAAGAGCATCAGGGGCTCGCGCCAGCCGAACTGTTCGCCAGGCTCAAGG
CGAGCATGCCCGACGGCGAGGATCTCGTCGTGACCCATGGCGATGCCTGCTTGCCGAATATCATGGTGGA
AAATGGCCGCTTTTCTGGATTCATCGACTGTGGCCGGCTGGGTGTGGCGGACCGCTATCAGGACATAGCG
TTGGCTACCCGTGATATTGCTGAAGAGCTTGGCGGCGAATGGGCTGACCGCTTCCTCGTGCTTTACGGTA
TCGCCGCTCCCGATTCGCAGCGCATCGCCTTCTATCGCCTTCTTGACGAGTTCTTCTGAGCGGGACTCTG
GGGTTCGAAATGACCGACCAAGCGACGCCCAACCTGCCATCACGAGATTTCGATTCCACCGCCGCCTTCT
ATGAAAGGTTGGGCTTCGGAATCGTTTTCCGGGACGCCGGCTGGATGATCCTCCAGCGCGGGGATCTCAT
GCTGGAGTTCTTCGCCCACCCTAGGGGGAGGCTAACTGAAACACGGAAGGAGACAATACCGGAAGGAACC
CGCGCTATGACGGCAATAAAAAGACAGAATAAAACGCACGGTGTTGGGTCGTTTGTTCATAAACGCGGGG
TTCGGTCCCAGGGCTGGCACTCTGTCGATACCCCACCGAGACCCCATTGGGGCCAATACGCCCGCGTTTC
TTCCTTTTCCCCACCCCACCCCCCAAGTTCGGGTGAAGGCCCAGGGCTCGCAGCCAACGTCGGGGCGGCA
GGCCCTGCCATAGCCTCAGGTTACTCATATATACTTTAGATTGATTTAAAACTTCATTTTTAATTTAAAA
GGATCTAGGTGAAGATCCTTTTTGATAATCTCATGACCAAAATCCCTTAACGTGAGTTTTCGTTCCACTG
AGCGTCAGACCCCGTAGAAAAGATCAAAGGATCTTCTTGAGATCCTTTTTTTCTGCGCGTAATCTGCTGC
TTGCAAACAAAAAAACCACCGCTACCAGCGGTGGTTTGTTTGCCGGATCAAGAGCTACCAACTCTTTTTC
CGAAGGTAACTGGCTTCAGCAGAGCGCAGATACCAAATACTGTCCTTCTAGTGTAGCCGTAGTTAGGCCA
CCACTTCAAGAACTCTGTAGCACCGCCTACATACCTCGCTCTGCTAATCCTGTTACCAGTGGCTGCTGCC
AGTGGCGATAAGTCGTGTCTTACCGGGTTGGACTCAAGACGATAGTTACCGGATAAGGCGCAGCGGTCGG
GCTGAACGGGGGGTTCGTGCACACAGCCCAGCTTGGAGCGAACGACCTACACCGAACTGAGATACCTACA
GCGTGAGCTATGAGAAAGCGCCACGCTTCCCGAAGGGAGAAAGGCGGACAGGTATCCGGTAAGCGGCAGG
GTCGGAACAGGAGAGCGCACGAGGGAGCTTCCAGGGGGAAACGCCTGGTATCTTTATAGTCCTGTCGGGT
TTCGCCACCTCTGACTTGAGCGTCGATTTTTGTGATGCTCGTCAGGGGGGCGGAGCCTATGGAAAAACGC
CAGCAACGCGGCCTTTTTACGGTTCCTGGCCTTTTGCTGGCCTTTTGCTCACATGTTCTTTCCTGCGTTA
TCCCCTGATTCTGTGGATAACCGTATTACCGCCATGCAT
