>Addgene plasmid #73297 | pGolt-mCherry / pGolt3-mCherry | addgene partial sequence | sequence record 137693 | CMV-F 5'-CGCAAATGGGCGGTAGGCGTG-3'
CTATATAAGCAGAGCTGGTTTAGTGAACCGTCAGATCCGCTAGCGCTACCGGACTCAGATCTCGAGCTCA
AGCTTCGAATTCTGCAGTCGACGGTACCGCGGGCCCGGGATCCACCGGTCGCCACCATGGTGAGCAAGGG
CGAGGAGGATAACATGGCCATCATCAAGGAGTTCATGCGCTTCAAGGTGCACATGGAGGGCTCCGTGAAC
GGCCACGAGTTCGAGATCGAGGGCGAGGGCGAGGGCCGCCCCTACGAGGGCACCCAGACCGCCAAGCTGA
AGGTGACCAAGGGTGGCCCCCTGCCCTTCGCCTGGGACATCCTGTCCCCTCAGTTCATGTACGGCTCCAA
GGCCTACGTGAAGCACCCCGCCGACATCCCCGACTACTTGAAGCTGTCCTTCCCCGAGGGCTTCAAGTGG
GAGCGCGTGATGAACTTCGAGGACGGCGGCGTGGTGACCGTGACCCAGGACTCCTCCCTGCAGGACGGCG
AGTTCATCTACAAGGTGAAGCTGCGCGGCACCAACTTCCCCTCCGACGGCCCCGTAATGCAGAAGAAGAC
CATGGGCTGGGAGGCCTCCTCCGAGCGGATGTACCCCGAGGACGGCGCCCTGAAGGGCGAGATCAAGCAG
AGGCTGAAGCTGAAGGACGGCGGCCACTACGACGCTGAGGTCAAGACCACCTACAAGGCCAAGAAGCCCG
TGCAGCTGCCCGGCGCCTACAACGTCAACATCAAGTTGGACATCACCTCCCACAACGAGGACTACACCAT
CGTGGAACAGTACGAACGCGCCGAGGGCCGCCACTCCACCGGCGGCATGGACGAGCTGTACAAGTCCGGA
CTGGACGCACTAGAGATGCGGCGCATTGACATTTCCCCCGGACTGGACGCACTAGAGATGCGGCGCATTG
ACATTTCCCCCGGAAGCCTCATCTGCGCCTTCGCCATCGCCTTCATCATCAGTGTCATGCTCATCGCGGC
CAACCAGGTGCTGCGCAGTGGCATGAAGTA
