>Addgene plasmid #73297 | pGolt-mCherry / pGolt3-mCherry | addgene partial sequence | sequence record 137694 | pBABE3 5'-ACCCTAACTGACACACATTCC-3'
CGCCTCAGGACTCTTCCTTTTTCAATATTATTGAAGCATTTATCAGGGTTATTGTCTCATGAGCGGATAC
ATATTTGAATGTATTTAGAAAAATAAACAAATAGGGGTTCCGCGCACATTTCCCCGAAAAGTGCCACCTG
[124 nt withheld, positions 141-264]
C
[91 nt withheld, positions 266-356]
A
[49 nt withheld, positions 358-406]
CCTTTGACGTTGGAGTCCACGTTCTTT
[37 nt withheld, positions 434-470]
ACCCTATCTCGGTCTATTCTTTTGATTTATAAGGGATTTTGCCGATTTCGGCCTATTGGTTAAAAAATGA
GCTGATTTAACAAAAATTTAACGCGAATTTTAACAAAATATTAACGCTTACAATTTACGCCTTAAGATAC
ATTGATGAGTTTGGACAAACCACAACTAGAATGCAGTGAAAAAAATGCTTTATTTGTGAAATTTGTGATG
CTATTGCTTTATTTGTAACCATTATAAGCTGCAATAAACAAGTTAACAACAACAATTGCATTCATTTTAT
GTTTCAGGTTCAGGGGGAGGTGTGGGAGGTTTTTTAAAGCAAGTAAAACCTCTACAAATGTGGTATGGCT
GATTATGATCTAGAGTCGCGGCCGCTACTTCATGCCACTGCGCAGCACCTGGTTGGCCGCGATGAGCATG
ACACTGATGATGAAGGCGATGGCGAAGGCGCAGATGAGGCTTCCGGGGGAAATGTCAATGCGCCGCATCT
CTAGTGCGTCCAGTCCGGGGGAAATGTCAATGCGCCGCATCTCTAGTGCGTCCAGTCCGGACTTGTACAG
CTCGTCCATGCCGCCGGTGGA
